>Addgene plasmid #168063 | ymScarletI-YPET pDRF1-GW | depositor full sequence | sequence record 326045 | ymScarletI-YPET pDRF1-GW sequence 8401 bps
CAAGCTTCCTGAAACGGAGAAACATAAACAGGCATTGCTGGGATCACCCATACATCACTCTGTTTTGCCT
GACCTTTTCCGGTAATTTGAAAACAAACCCGGTCTCGAAGCGGAGATCCGGCGATAATTACCGCAGAAAT
AAACCCATACACGAGACGTAGAACCAGCCGCACATGGCCGGAGAAACTCCTGCGAGAATTTCGTAAACTC
GCGCGCATTGCATCTGTATTTCCTAATGCGGCACTTCCAGGCCTCGATCGAGACCGTTTATCCATTGCTT
TTTTGTTGTCTTTTTCCCTCGTTCACAGAAAGTCTGAAGAAGCTATAGTAGAACTATGAGCTTTTTTTGT
TTCTGTTTTCCTTTTTTTTTTTTTTACCTCTGTGGAAATTGTTACTCTCACACTCTTTAGTTCGTTTGTT
TGTTTTGTTTATTCCAATTATGACCGGTGACGAAACGTGGTCGATGGTGGGTACCGCTTATGCTCCCCTC
CATTAGTTTCGATTATATAAAAAGGCCAAATATTGTATTATTTTCAAATGTCCTATCATTATCGTCTAAC
ATCTAATTTCTCTTAAATTTTTTCTCTTTCTTTCCTATAACACCAATAGTGAAAATCTTTTTTTCTTCTA
TATCTACAAAAACTTTTTTTTTCTATCAACCTCGTTGATAAATTTTTTCTTTAACAATCGTTAATAATTA
ATTAATTGGAAAATAACCATTTTTTCTCTCTTTTATACACACATTCAAAAGAAAGAAAAAAAATATACCC
CAGCCTCGACTAGTGAATTCGCGGCCATCACAAGTTTGTACAAAAAAGCAGGCTGCTAGCATGGTTAGTA
AAGGTGAAGCTGTTATAAAAGAATTCATGAGGTTTAAAGTTCATATGGAAGGTTCAATGAATGGTCATGA
ATTTGAAATTGAAGGTGAAGGTGAAGGTAGACCATATGAAGGTACACAAACTGCTAAATTGAAAGTTACT
AAAGGTGGTCCATTACCATTTTCTTGGGATATTTTGTCTCCACAATTCATGTATGGTTCTAGAGCTTTTA
TTAAGCATCCAGCTGATATTCCAGATTATTATAAACAATCTTTTCCTGAAGGTTTTAAATGGGAAAGAGT
TATGAATTTCGAAGATGGTGGTGCTGTTACTGTTACTCAAGATACTTCTTTGGAAGATGGTACTTTAATC
TATAAAGTTAAATTGAGAGGTACTAATTTTCCACCAGATGGTCCAGTTATGCAAAAGAAAACTATGGGTT
GGGAAGCATCTACTGAAAGATTGTATCCAGAAGATGGTGTTTTGAAAGGAGACATTAAGATGGCTTTGAG
ATTGAAAGATGGTGGTCGGTACCTGGCCGACTTCAAGACCACCTATAAAGCTAAAAAACCAGTTCAAATG
CCAGGTGCATATAATGTTGATAGAAAGTTAGATATAACGTCGCATAACGAGGACTATACTGTAGTTGAAC
AATATGAACGTAGTGAAGGTAGACATAGTACCGGAGGAATGGATGAATTGTATAAATCCGGACTCAGATC
TTCGGATCCACCGGTCGCCACCATGGTGAGCAAGGGCGAGGAGCTGTTCACCGGGGTGGTGCCCATCCTG
GTCGAGCTGGACGGCGACGTAAACGGCCACAAGTTCAGCGTGTCCGGCGAGGGCGAGGGCGATGCCACCT
ACGGCAAGCTGACCCTGAAGCTTCTATGCACCACCGGCAAGCTGCCCGTGCCCTGGCCCACCCTCGTGAC
CACCCTGGGCTACGGCCTGCAGTGCTTCGCCCGCTACCCCGACCACATGAAGCAGCACGACTTCTTCAAG
TCCGCCATGCCCGAAGGCTACGTCCAGGAGCGCACCATCTTCTTCAAGGACGACGGCAACTACAAGACCC
GCGCCGAGGTGAAGTTCGAGGGCGACACCCTGGTGAACCGCATCGAGCTGAAGGGCATCGACTTCAAGGA
GGACGGCAACATCCTGGGGCACAAGCTGGAGTACAACTACAACAGCCACAACGTCTATATCACCGCCGAC
AAGCAGAAGAACGGCATCAAGGCCAACTTCAAGATCCGCCACAACATCGAGGACGGCGGCGTGCAGCTCG
CCGACCACTACCAGCAGAACACCCCCATCGGCGACGGCCCCGTGCTGCTGCCCGACAACCACTACCTGAG
CTACCAGTCCGCCCTGTTCAAAGACCCCAACGAGAAGCGCGATCACATGGTCCTGCTGGAGTTCCTGACC
GCCGCCGGGATCACTGAGGGCATGAACGAGCTGTACAAGTAAGCGGCCGCACCCAGCTTTCTTGTACAAA
GTGGTGTAGTTAATTCATGATGGCCGCTGCAGGTCGACCTCGAGGGGGGGCCCGGTACCCAATTCGCCCT
ATAGTGAGTCGTATTACGCGCGGATCCAGCTTTGGACTTCTTCGCCAGAGGTTTGGTCAAGTCTCCAATC
AAGGTTGTCGGCTTGTCTACCTTGCCAGAAATTTACGAAAAGATGGAAAAGGGTCAAATCGTTGGTAGAT
ACGTTGTTGACACTTCTAAATAAGCGAATTTCTTATGATTTATGATTTTTATTATTAAATAAGTTATAAA
AAAAATAAGTGTATACAAATTTTAAAGTGACTCTTAGGTTTTAAAACGANAATTCTTATTCTTGAGTAAC
TCTTTCCTGTAGGTCAGGTTGCTTTCTCAGGTATAGCATGAGGTCGCTCTTATTGACCACACCTCTACCG
GCATGCCAATTCACTGGCCGTCGTTTTACAACGTCGTGACTGGGAAAACCCTGGCGTTACCCAACTTAAT
CGCCTTGCAGCACATCCCCCTTTCGCCAGCTGGCGTAATAGCGAAGAGGCCCGCACCGATCGCCCTTCCC
AACAGTTGCGCAGCCTGAATGGCGAATGGCGCCTGATGCGGTATTTTCTCCTTACGCATCTGTGCGGTAT
TTCACACCGCATAATCGGATCGTACTTGTTACCCATCATTGAATTTTGAACATCCGAACCTGGGAGTTTT
CCCTGAAACAGATAGTATATTTGAACCTGTATAATAATATATAGTCTAGCGCTTTACGGAAGACAATGTA
TGTATTTCGGTTCCTGGAGAAACTATTGCATCTATTGCATAGGTAATCTTGCACGTCGCATCCCCGGTTC
ATTTTCTGCGTTTCCATCTTGCACTTCAATAGCATATCTTTGTTAACGAAGCATCTGTGCTTCATTTTGT
AGAACAAAAATGCAACGCGAGAGCGCTAATTTTTCAAACAAAGAATCTGAGCTGCATTTTTACAGAACAG
AAATGCAACGCGAAAGCGCTATTTTACCAACGAAGAATCTGTGCTTCATTTTTGTAAAACAAAAATGCAA
CGCGAGAGCGCTAATTTTTCAAACAAAGAATCTGAGCTGCATTTTTACAGAACAGAAATGCAACGCGAGA
GCGCTATTTTACCAACAAAGAATCTATACTTCTTTTTTGTTCTACAAAAATGCATCCCGAGAGCGCTATT
TTTCTAACAAAGCATCTTAGATTACTTTTTTTCTCCTTTGTGCGCTCTATAATGCAGTCTCTTGATAACT
TTTTGCACTGTAGGTCCGTTAAGGTTAGAAGAAGGCTACTTTGGTGTCTATTTTCTCTTCCATAAAAAAA
GCCTGACTCCACTTCCCGCGTTTACTGATTACTAGCGAAGCTGCGGGTGCATTTTTTCAAGATAAAGGCA
TCCCCGATTATATTCTATACCGATGTGGATTGCGCATACTTTGTGAACAGAAAGTGATAGCGTTGATGAT
TCTTCATTGGTCAGAAAATTATGAACGGTTTCTTCTATTTTGTCTCTATATACTACGTATAGGAAATGTT
TACATTTTCGTATTGTTTTCGATTCACTCTATGAATAGTTCTTACTACAATTTTTTTGTCTAAAGAGTAA
TACTAGAGATAAACATAAAAAATGTAGAGGTCGAGTTTAGATGCAAGTTCAAGGAGCGAAAGGTGGATGG
GTAGGTTATATAGGGATATAGCACAGAGATATATAGCAAAGAGATACTTTTGAGCAATGTTTGTGGAAGC
GGTATTCGCAATATTTTAGTAGCTCGTTACAGTCCGGTGCGTTTTTGGTTTTTTGAAAGTGCGTCTTCAG
AGCGCTTTTGGTTTTCAAAAGCGCTCTGAAGTTCCTATACTTTCTAGCTAGAGAATAGGAACTTCGGAAT
AGGAACTTCAAAGCGTTTCCGAAAACGAGCGCTTCCGAAAATGCAACGCGAGCTGCGCACATACAGCTCA
CTGTTCACGTCGCACCTATATCTGCGTGTTGCCTGTATATATATATACATGAGAAGAACGGCATAGTGCG
TGTTTATGCTTAAATGCGTACTTATATGCGTCTATTTATGTAGGATGAAAGGTAGTCTAGTACCTCCTGT
GATATTATCCCATTCCATGCGGGGTATCGTATGCTTCCTTCAGCACTACCCTTTAGCTGTTCTATATGCT
GCCACTCCTCAATTGGATTAGTCTCATCCTTCAATGCTATCATTTCCTTTGATATTGGATCGATCCGATG
ATAAGCTGTCAAACATGAGAATTGGGTAATAACTGATATAATTAAATTGAAGCTCTAATTTGTGAGTTTA
GTATACATGCATTTACTTATAATACAGTTTTTTAGTTTTGCTGGCCGCATCTTCTCAAATATGCTTCCCA
GCCTGCTTTTCTGTAACGTTCACCCTCTACCTTAGCATCCCTTCCCTTTGCAAATAGTCCTCTTCCAACA
ATAATAATGTCAGATCCTGTAGAGACCACATCATCCACGGTTCTATACTGTTGACCCAATGCGTCTCCCT
TGTCATCTAAACCCACACCGGGTGTCATAATCAACCAATCGTAACCTTCATCTCTTCCACCCATGTCTCT
TTGAGCAATAAAGCCGATAACAAAATCTTTGTCGCTCTTCGCAATGTCAACAGTACCCTTAGTATATTCT
CCAGTAGATAGGGAGCCCTTGCATGACAATTCTGCTAACATCAAAAGGCCTCTAGGTTCCTTTGTTACTT
CTTCTGCCGCCTGCTTCAAACCGCTAACAATACCTGGGCCCACCACACCGTGTGCATTCGTAATGTCTGC
CCATTCTGCTATTCTGTATACACCCGCAGAGTACTGCAATTTGACTGTATTACCAATGTCAGCAAATTTT
CTGTCTTCGAAGAGTAAAAAATTGTACTTGGCGGATAATGCCTTTAGCGGCTTAACTGTGCCCTCCATGG
AAAAATCAGTCAAGATATCCACATGTGTTTTTAGTAAACAAATTTTGGGACCTAATGCTTCAACTAACTC
CAGTAATTCCTTGGTGGTACGAACATCCAATGAAGCACACAAGTTTGTTTGCTTTTCGTGCATGATATTA
AATAGCTTGGCAGCAACAGGACTAGGATGAGTAGCAGCACGTTCCTTATATGTAGCTTTCGACATGATTT
ATCTTCGTTTCCTGCATGTTTTTGTTCTGTGCAGTTGGGTTAAGAATACTGGGCAATTTCATGTTTCTTC
AACACTACATATGCGTATATATACCAATCTAAGTCTGTGCTCCTTCCTTCGTTCTTCCTTCTGTTCGGAG
ATTACCGAATCAAAAAAATTTCAAGGAAACCGAAATCAAAAAAAAGAATAAAAAAAAAATGATGAATTGA
AAAGCTAATTCTTGAAGACGAAAGGGCCTCGTGATACGCCTATTTTTATAGGTTAATGTCATGATAATAA
TGGTTTCTTAGACGTCAGGTGGCACTTTTCGGGGAAATGTGCGCGGAACCCCTATTTGTTTATTTTTCTA
AATACATTCAAATATGTATCCGCTCATGAGACAATAACCCTGATAAATGCTTCAATAATATTGAAAAAGG
AAGAGTATGAGTATTCAACATTTCCGTGTCGCCCTTATTCCCTTTTTTGCGGCATTTTGCCTTCCTGTTT
TTGCTCACCCAGAAACGCTGGTGAAAGTAAAAGATGCTGAAGATCAGTTGGGTGCACGAGTGGGTTACAT
CGAACTGGATCTCAACAGCGGTAAGATCCTTGAGAGTTTTCGCCCCGAAGAACGTTTTCCAATGATGAGC
ACTTTTAAAGTTCTGCTATGTGGCGCGGTATTATCCCGTATTGACGCCGGGCAAGAGCAACTCGGTCGCC
GCATACACTATTCTCAGAATGACTTGGTTGAGTACTCACCAGTCACAGAAAAGCATCTTACGGATGGCAT
GACAGTAAGAGAATTATGCAGTGCTGCCATAACCATGAGTGATAACACTGCGGCCAACTTACTTCTGACA
ACGATCGGAGGACCGAAGGAGCTAACCGCTTTTTTGCACAACATGGGGGATCATGTAACTCGCCTTGATC
GTTGGGAACCGGAGCTGAATGAAGCCATACCAAACGACGAGCGTGACACCACGATGCCTGTAGCAATGGC
AACAACGTTGCGCAAACTATTAACTGGCGAACTACTTACTCTAGCTTCCCGGCAACAATTAATAGACTGG
ATGGAGGCGGATAAAGTTGCAGGACCACTTCTGCGCTCGGCCCTTCCGGCTGGCTGGTTTATTGCTGATA
AATCTGGAGCCGGTGAGCGTGGGTCTCGCGGTATCATTGCAGCACTGGGGCCAGATGGTAAGCCCTCCCG
TATCGTAGTTATCTACACGACGGGGAGTCAGGCAACTATGGATGAACGAAATAGACAGATCGCTGAGATA
GGTGCCTCACTGATTAAGCATTGGTAACTGTCAGACCAAGTTTACTCATATATACTTTAGATTGATTTAA
AACTTCATTTTTAATTTAAAAGGATCTAGGTGAAGATCCTTTTTGATAATCTCATGACCAAAATCCCTTA
ACGTGAGTTTTCGTTCCACTGAGCGTCAGACCCCGTAGAAAAGATCAAAGGATCTTCTTGAGATCCTTTT
TTTCTGCGCGTAATCTGCTGCTTGCAAACAAAAAAACCACCGCTACCAGCGGTGGTTTGTTTGCCGGATC
AAGAGCTACCAACTCTTTTTCCGAAGGTAACTGGCTTCAGCAGAGCGCAGATACCAAATACTGTTCTTCT
AGTGTAGCCGTAGTTAGGCCACCACTTCAAGAACTCTGTAGCACCGCCTACATACCTCGCTCTGCTAATC
CTGTTACCAGTGGCTGCTGCCAGTGGCGATAAGTCGTGTCTTACCGGGTTGGACTCAAGACGATAGTTAC
CGGATAAGGCGCAGCGGTCGGGCTGAACGGGGGGTTCGTGCACACAGCCCAGCTTGGAGCGAACGACCTA
CACCGAACTGAGATACCTACAGCGTGAGCTATGAGAAAGCGCCACGCTTCCCGAAGGGAGAAAGGCGGAC
AGGTATCCGGTAAGCGGCAGGGTCGGAACAGGAGAGCGCACGAGGGAGCTTCCAGGGGGAAACGCCTGGT
ATCTTTATAGTCCTGTCGGGTTTCGCCACCTCTGACTTGAGCGTCGATTTTTGTGATGCTCGTCAGGGGG
GCGGAGCCTATGGAAAAACGCCAGCAACGCGGCCTTTTTACGGTTCCTGGCCTTTTGCTGGCCTTTTGCT
CACATGTTCTTTCCTGCGTTATCCCCTGATTCTGTGGATAACCGTATTACCGCCTTTGAGTGAGCTGATA
CCGCTCGCCGCAGCCGAACGACCGAGCGCAGCGAGTCAGTGAGCGAGGAAGCGGAAGAGCGCCCAATACG
CAAACCGCCTCTCCCCGCGCGTTGGCCGATTCATTAATGCAGCTGGCACGACAGGTTTCCCGACTGGAAA
GCGGGCAGTGAGCGCAACGCAATTAATGTGAGTTAGCTCACTCATTAGGCACCCCAGGCTTTACACTTTA
TGCTTCCGGCTCGTATGTTGTGTGGAATTGTGAGCGGATAACAATTTCACACAGGAAACAGCTATGACCA
TGATTACGCCAAGCTTACCGCATCAGGAAATTGTAAGCGTTAATATTTTGTTAAAATTCGCGTTAAATTT
TTGTTAAATCAGCTCATTTTTTAACCAATAGGCCGAAATCGGCAAAATCCCTTATAAATCAAAAGAATAG
ACCGAGATAGGGT
[37 nt withheld, positions 8064-8100]
AAAGAACGTGGACTCCAACGTCAAAGG
[49 nt withheld, positions 8128-8176]
T
[91 nt withheld, positions 8178-8268]
G
[124 nt withheld, positions 8270-8393]
CCATTCGC
Features (pLannotate 1.2.2; 26 found; start..end, strand, type, name):
      3..257     -  CDS            BRP1 (fragment): BRP1_YEAST - Protein predicted: Swiss-Prot protein existence level 4. From Saccharomyces cerevisiae (strain ATCC 204508 / S288c) (Baker's yeast).
    359..375     -  promoter       ARG4 promoter (fragment): S. cerevisiae ARG4
    480..563     +  CDS            YG007_YEAST: Protein predicted: Swiss-Prot protein existence level 4. From Saccharomyces cerevisiae (strain ATCC 204508 / S288c) (Baker's yeast).
    800..824     +  protein_bind   attB1: mutant version of attB; recombination site for the Gateway® BP reaction BP Clonase™
    831..1526    +  CDS            mScarlet-I: mScarlet-I is a basic (constitutively fluorescent) red fluorescent protein published in 2016, derived from synthetic construct. It is reported to be a rapidly-maturing monomer with moderate acid sensitivity.
   1563..2279    +  CDS            YPet: YPet is a basic (constitutively fluorescent) yellow fluorescent protein published in 2005, derived from Aequorea victoria. It has moderate acid sensitivity.
   2291..2315    -  protein_bind   attB2: mutant version of attB; recombination site for the Gateway® BP reaction BP Clonase™
   2343..2369    +  misc_feature   MCS (fragment): pBluescript multiple cloning site
   2378..2396    -  promoter       T7 promoter: promoter for bacteriophage T7 RNA polymerase
   2397..2540    +  CDS            ADH1 (fragment): ADH1_YEAST - Also known as ADC1. Experimental evidence at protein level: Swiss-Prot protein existence level 1. This isozyme preferentially catalyzes the conversion of primary unbranched alcohols to their corresponding aldehydes. Also shows activity toward secondary alcohols. From Saccharomyces cerevisiae (strain ATCC 204508 / S288c) (Baker's yeast).
   2544..2731    +  terminator     ADH1 terminator: S. cerevisiae ADH1; transcription terminator for the S. cerevisiae alcohol dehydrogenase 1 (ADH1) gene
   2739..2896    +  CDS            lacZα (fragment): LacZα fragment of β-galactosidase; lacZ fragment
   2902..2953    -  misc_feature   bom (fragment): basis of mobility region from pBR322
   2958..3041    +  CDS            RAF1 (fragment): RAF_YEAST - Experimental evidence at transcript level: Swiss-Prot protein existence level 2. Antagonizes transcriptional repression of recombinase FLP by REP1-REP2. May play a role in plasmid partitioning. From Saccharomyces cerevisiae (strain ATCC 204508 / S288c) (Baker's yeast).
   3195..4541    -  rep_origin     2μ ori: yeast 2μ plasmid origin of replication
   4546..4562    -  promoter       tet promoter (fragment): E. coli promoter for tetracycline efflux protein gene
   4652..5455    -  CDS            URA3: orotidine-5'-phosphate decarboxylase, required for uracil biosynthesis; S. cerevisiae URA3; yeast auxotrophic marker, counterselectable with 5-fluoroorotic acid (5-FOA)
   5456..5671    -  promoter       URA3 promoter: S. cerevisiae URA3
   5782..5886    +  promoter       AmpR promoter: bla
   5887..6747    +  CDS            AmpR: β-lactamase; bla; confers resistance to ampicillin, carbenicillin, and related antibiotics
   6918..7506    +  rep_origin     ori: high-copy-number ColE1/pMB1/pBR322/pUC origin of replication
   7689..7781    +  CDS            lacI (fragment): lac repressor; lacI; The lac repressor binds to the lac operator to inhibit transcription in E. coli. This inhibition can be relieved by adding lactose or isopropyl-β-D-thiogalactopyranoside (IPTG).
   7794..7815    +  protein_bind   CAP binding site: CAP binding activates transcription in the presence of cAMP. E. coli catabolite activator protein
   7830..7860    +  promoter       lac promoter: promoter for the E. coli lac operon
   7868..7884    +  protein_bind   lac operator: The lac repressor binds to the lac operator to inhibit transcription in E. coli. This inhibition can be relieved by adding lactose or isopropyl-β-D-thiogalactopyranoside (IPTG). lac repressor encoded by lacI
   7965..8393    -  rep_origin     f1 ori (sequence partly withheld): f1 bacteriophage origin of replication; arrow indicates direction of (+) strand synthesis
