>Addgene plasmid #168063 | ymScarletI-YPET pDRF1-GW | addgene full sequence | sequence record 332368 | Addgene NGS Result
CAAGCTTCCTGAAACGGAGAAACATAAACAGGCATTGCTGGGATCACCCATACATCACTCTGTTTTGCCT
GACCTTTTCCGGTAATTTGAAAACAAACCCGGTCTCGAAGCGGAGATCCGGCGATAATTACCGCAGAAAT
AAACCCATACACGAGACGTAGAACCAGCCGCACATGGCCGGAGAAACTCCTGCGAGAATTTCGTAAACTC
GCGCGCATTGCATCTGTATTTCCTAATGCGGCACTTCCAGGCCTCGATCGAGACCGTTTATCCATTGCTT
TTTTGTTGTCTTTTTCCCTCGTTCACAGAAAGTCTGAAGAAGCTATAGTAGAACTATGAGCTTTTTTTGT
TTCTGTTTTCCTTTTTTTTTTTTTTACCTCTGTGGAAATTGTTACTCTCACACTCTTTAGTTCGTTTGTT
TGTTTTGTTTATTCCAATTATGACCGGTGACGAAACGTGGTCGATGGTGGGTACCGCTTATGCTCCCCTC
CATTAGTTTCGATTATATAAAAAGGCCAAATATTGTATTATTTTCAAATGTCCTATCATTATCGTCTAAC
ATCTAATTTCTCTTAAATTTTTTCTCTTTCTTTCCTATAACACCAATAGTGAAAATCTTTTTTTCTTCTA
TATCTACAAAAACTTTTTTTTTCTATCAACCTCGTTGATAAATTTTTTCTTTAACAATCGTTAATAATTA
ATTAATTGGAAAATAACCATTTTTTCTCTCTTTTATACACACATTCAAAAGAAAGAAAAAAAATATACCC
CAGCCTCGACTAGTGAATTCGCGGCCATCACAAGTTTGTACAAAAAAGCAGGCTGCTAGCATGGTTAGTA
AAGGTGAAGCTGTTATAAAAGAATTCATGAGGTTTAAAGTTCATATGGAAGGTTCAATGAATGGTCATGA
ATTTGAAATTGAAGGTGAAGGTGAAGGTAGACCATATGAAGGTACACAAACTGCTAAATTGAAAGTTACT
AAAGGTGGTCCATTACCATTTTCTTGGGATATTTTGTCTCCACAATTCATGTATGGTTCTAGAGCTTTTA
TTAAGCATCCAGCTGATATTCCAGATTATTATAAACAATCTTTTCCTGAAGGTTTTAAATGGGAAAGAGT
TATGAATTTCGAAGATGGTGGTGCTGTTACTGTTACTCAAGATACTTCTTTGGAAGATGGTACTTTAATC
TATAAAGTTAAATTGAGAGGTACTAATTTTCCACCAGATGGTCCAGTTATGCAAAAGAAAACTATGGGTT
GGGAAGCATCTACTGAAAGATTGTATCCAGAAGATGGTGTTTTGAAAGGAGACATTAAGATGGCTTTGAG
ATTGAAAGATGGTGGTCGGTACCTGGCCGACTTCAAGACCACCTATAAAGCTAAAAAACCAGTTCAAATG
CCAGGTGCATATAATGTTGATAGAAAGTTAGATATAACGTCGCATAACGAGGACTATACTGTAGTTGAAC
AATATGAACGTAGTGAAGGTAGACATAGTACCGGAGGAATGGATGAATTGTATAAATCCGGACTCAGATC
TTCGGATCCACCGGTCGCCACCATGGTGAGCAAGGGCGAGGAGCTGTTCACCGGGGTGGTGCCCATCCTG
GTCGAGCTGGACGGCGACGTAAACGGCCACAAGTTCAGCGTGTCCGGCGAGGGCGAGGGCGATGCCACCT
ACGGCAAGCTGACCCTGAAGCTTCTATGCACCACCGGCAAGCTGCCCGTGCCCTGGCCCACCCTCGTGAC
CACCCTGGGCTACGGCCTGCAGTGCTTCGCCCGCTACCCCGACCACATGAAGCAGCACGACTTCTTCAAG
TCCGCCATGCCCGAAGGCTACGTCCAGGAGCGCACCATCTTCTTCAAGGACGACGGCAACTACAAGACCC
GCGCCGAGGTGAAGTTCGAGGGCGACACCCTGGTGAACCGCATCGAGCTGAAGGGCATCGACTTCAAGGA
GGACGGCAACATCCTGGGGCACAAGCTGGAGTACAACTACAACAGCCACAACGTCTATATCACCGCCGAC
AAGCAGAAGAACGGCATCAAGGCCAACTTCAAGATCCGCCACAACATCGAGGACGGCGGCGTGCAGCTCG
CCGACCACTACCAGCAGAACACCCCCATCGGCGACGGCCCCGTGCTGCTGCCCGACAACCACTACCTGAG
CTACCAGTCCGCCCTGTTCAAAGACCCCAACGAGAAGCGCGATCACATGGTCCTGCTGGAGTTCCTGACC
GCCGCCGGGATCACTGAGGGCATGAACGAGCTGTACAAGTAAGCGGCCGCACCCAGCTTTCTTGTACAAA
GTGGTGTAGTTAATTCATGATGGCCGCTGCAGGTCGACCTCGAGGGGGGGCCCGGTACCCAATTCGCCCT
ATAGTGAGTCGTATTACGCGCGGATCCAGCTTTGGACTTCTTCGCCAGAGGTTTGGTCAAGTCTCCAATC
AAGGTTGTCGGCTTGTCTACCTTGCCAGAAATTTACGAAAAGATGGAAAAGGGTCAAATCGTTGGTAGAT
ACGTTGTTGACACTTCTAAATAAGCGAATTTCTTATGATTTATGATTTTTATTATTAAATAAGTTATAAA
AAAAATAAGTGTATACAAATTTTAAAGTGACTCTTAGGTTTTAAAACGAAAATTCTTATTCTTGAGTAAC
TCTTTCCTGTAGGTCAGGTTGCTTTCTCAGGTATAGCATGAGGTCGCTCTTATTGACCACACCTCTACCG
GCATGCCAATTCACTGGCCGTCGTTTTACAACGTCGTGACTGGGAAAACCCTGGCGTTACCCAACTTAAT
CGCCTTGCAGCACATCCCCCTTTCGCCAGCTGGCGTAATAGCGAAGAGGCCCGCACCGATCGCCCTTCCC
AACAGTTGCGCAGCCTGAATGGCGAATGGCGCCTGATGCGGTATTTTCTCCTTACGCATCTGTGCGGTAT
TTCACACCGCATAATCGGATCGTACTTGTTACCCATCATTGAATTTTGAACATCCGAACCTGGGAGTTTT
CCCTGAAACAGATAGTATATTTGAACCTGTATAATAATATATAGTCTAGCGCTTTACGGAAGACAATGTA
TGTATTTCGGTTCCTGGAGAAACTATTGCATCTATTGCATAGGTAATCTTGCACGTCGCATCCCCGGTTC
ATTTTCTGCGTTTCCATCTTGCACTTCAATAGCATATCTTTGTTAACGAAGCATCTGTGCTTCATTTTGT
AGAACAAAAATGCAACGCGAGAGCGCTAATTTTTCAAACAAAGAATCTGAGCTGCATTTTTACAGAACAG
AAATGCAACGCGAAAGCGCTATTTTACCAACGAAGAATCTGTGCTTCATTTTTGTAAAACAAAAATGCAA
CGCGAGAGCGCTAATTTTTCAAACAAAGAATCTGAGCTGCATTTTTACAGAACAGAAATGCAACGCGAGA
GCGCTATTTTACCAACAAAGAATCTATACTTCTTTTTTGTTCTACAAAAATGCATCCCGAGAGCGCTATT
TTTCTAACAAAGCATCTTAGATTACTTTTTTTCTCCTTTGTGCGCTCTATAATGCAGTCTCTTGATAACT
TTTTGCACTGTAGGTCCGTTAAGGTTAGAAGAAGGCTACTTTGGTGTCTATTTTCTCTTCCATAAAAAAA
GCCTGACTCCACTTCCCGCGTTTACTGATTACTAGCGAAGCTGCGGGTGCATTTTTTCAAGATAAAGGCA
TCCCCGATTATATTCTATACCGATGTGGATTGCGCATACTTTGTGAACAGAAAGTGATAGCGTTGATGAT
TCTTCATTGGTCAGAAAATTATGAACGGTTTCTTCTATTTTGTCTCTATATACTACGTATAGGAAATGTT
TACATTTTCGTATTGTTTTCGATTCACTCTATGAATAGTTCTTACTACAATTTTTTTGTCTAAAGAGTAA
TACTAGAGATAAACATAAAAAATGTAGAGGTCGAGTTTAGATGCAAGTTCAAGGAGCGAAAGGTGGATGG
GTAGGTTATATAGGGATATAGCACAGAGATATATAGCAAAGAGATACTTTTGAGCAATGTTTGTGGAAGC
GGTATTCGCAATATTTTAGTAGCTCGTTACAGTCCGGTGCGTTTTTGGTTTTTTGAAAGTGCGTCTTCAG
AGCGCTTTTGGTTTTCAAAAGCGCTCTGAAGTTCCTATACTTTCTAGCTAGAGAATAGGAACTTCGGAAT
AGGAACTTCAAAGCGTTTCCGAAAACGAGCGCTTCCGAAAATGCAACGCGAGCTGCGCACATACAGCTCA
CTGTTCACGTCGCACCTATATCTGCGTGTTGCCTGTATATATATATACATGAGAAGAACGGCATAGTGCG
TGTTTATGCTTAAATGCGTACTTATATGCGTCTATTTATGTAGGATGAAAGGTAGTCTAGTACCTCCTGT
GATATTATCCCATTCCATGCGGGGTATCGTATGCTTCCTTCAGCACTACCCTTTAGCTGTTCTATATGCT
GCCACTCCTCAATTGGATTAGTCTCATCCTTCAATGCTATCATTTCCTTTGATATTGGATCGATCCGATG
ATAAGCTGTCAAACATGAGAATTGGGTAATAACTGATATAATTAAATTGAAGCTCTAATTTGTGAGTTTA
GTATACATGCATTTACTTATAATACAGTTTTTTAGTTTTGCTGGCCGCATCTTCTCAAATATGCTTCCCA
GCCTGCTTTTCTGTAACGTTCACCCTCTACCTTAGCATCCCTTCCCTTTGCAAATAGTCCTCTTCCAACA
ATAATAATGTCAGATCCTGTAGAGACCACATCATCCACGGTTCTATACTGTTGACCCAATGCGTCTCCCT
TGTCATCTAAACCCACACCGGGTGTCATAATCAACCAATCGTAACCTTCATCTCTTCCACCCATGTCTCT
TTGAGCAATAAAGCCGATAACAAAATCTTTGTCGCTCTTCGCAATGTCAACAGTACCCTTAGTATATTCT
CCAGTAGATAGGGAGCCCTTGCATGACAATTCTGCTAACATCAAAAGGCCTCTAGGTTCCTTTGTTACTT
CTTCTGCCGCCTGCTTCAAACCGCTAACAATACCTGGGCCCACCACACCGTGTGCATTCGTAATGTCTGC
CCATTCTGCTATTCTGTATACACCCGCAGAGTACTGCAATTTGACTGTATTACCAATGTCAGCAAATTTT
CTGTCTTCGAAGAGTAAAAAATTGTACTTGGCGGATAATGCCTTTAGCGGCTTAACTGTGCCCTCCATGG
AAAAATCAGTCAAGATATCCACATGTGTTTTTAGTAAACAAATTTTGGGACCTAATGCTTCAACTAACTC
CAGTAATTCCTTGGTGGTACGAACATCCAATGAAGCACACAAGTTTGTTTGCTTTTCGTGCATGATATTA
AATAGCTTGGCAGCAACAGGACTAGGATGAGTAGCAGCACGTTCCTTATATGTAGCTTTCGACATGATTT
ATCTTCGTTTCCTGCATGTTTTTGTTCTGTGCAGTTGGGTTAAGAATACTGGGCAATTTCATGTTTCTTC
AACACTACATATGCGTATATATACCAATCTAAGTCTGTGCTCCTTCCTTCGTTCTTCCTTCTGTTCGGAG
ATTACCGAATCAAAAAAATTTCAAGGAAACCGAAATCAAAAAAAAGAATAAAAAAAAAATGATGAATTGA
AAAGCTAATTCTTGAAGACGAAAGGGCCTCGTGATACGCCTATTTTTATAGGTTAATGTCATGATAATAA
TGGTTTCTTAGACGTCAGGTGGCACTTTTCGGGGAAATGTGCGCGGAACCCCTATTTGTTTATTTTTCTA
AATACATTCAAATATGTATCCGCTCATGAGACAATAACCCTGATAAATGCTTCAATAATATTGAAAAAGG
AAGAGTATGAGTATTCAACATTTCCGTGTCGCCCTTATTCCCTTTTTTGCGGCATTTTGCCTTCCTGTTT
TTGCTCACCCAGAAACGCTGGTGAAAGTAAAAGATGCTGAAGATCAGTTGGGTGCACGAGTGGGTTACAT
CGAACTGGATCTCAACAGCGGTAAGATCCTTGAGAGTTTTCGCCCCGAAGAACGTTTTCCAATGATGAGC
ACTTTTAAAGTTCTGCTATGTGGCGCGGTATTATCCCGTATTGACGCCGGGCAAGAGCAACTCGGTCGCC
GCATACACTATTCTCAGAATGACTTGGTTGAGTACTCACCAGTCACAGAAAAGCATCTTACGGATGGCAT
GACAGTAAGAGAATTATGCAGTGCTGCCATAACCATGAGTGATAACACTGCGGCCAACTTACTTCTGACA
ACGATCGGAGGACCGAAGGAGCTAACCGCTTTTTTGCACAACATGGGGGATCATGTAACTCGCCTTGATC
GTTGGGAACCGGAGCTGAATGAAGCCATACCAAACGACGAGCGTGACACCACGATGCCTGTAGCAATGGC
AACAACGTTGCGCAAACTATTAACTGGCGAACTACTTACTCTAGCTTCCCGGCAACAATTAATAGACTGG
ATGGAGGCGGATAAAGTTGCAGGACCACTTCTGCGCTCGGCCCTTCCGGCTGGCTGGTTTATTGCTGATA
AATCTGGAGCCGGTGAGCGTGGGTCTCGCGGTATCATTGCAGCACTGGGGCCAGATGGTAAGCCCTCCCG
TATCGTAGTTATCTACACGACGGGGAGTCAGGCAACTATGGATGAACGAAATAGACAGATCGCTGAGATA
GGTGCCTCACTGATTAAGCATTGGTAACTGTCAGACCAAGTTTACTCATATATACTTTAGATTGATTTAA
AACTTCATTTTTAATTTAAAAGGATCTAGGTGAAGATCCTTTTTGATAATCTCATGACCAAAATCCCTTA
ACGTGAGTTTTCGTTCCACTGAGCGTCAGACCCCGTAGAAAAGATCAAAGGATCTTCTTGAGATCCTTTT
TTTCTGCGCGTAATCTGCTGCTTGCAAACAAAAAAACCACCGCTACCAGCGGTGGTTTGTTTGCCGGATC
AAGAGCTACCAACTCTTTTTCCGAAGGTAACTGGCTTCAGCAGAGCGCAGATACCAAATACTGTTCTTCT
AGTGTAGCCGTAGTTAGGCCACCACTTCAAGAACTCTGTAGCACCGCCTACATACCTCGCTCTGCTAATC
CTGTTACCAGTGGCTGCTGCCAGTGGCGATAAGTCGTGTCTTACCGGGTTGGACTCAAGACGATAGTTAC
CGGATAAGGCGCAGCGGTCGGGCTGAACGGGGGGTTCGTGCACACAGCCCAGCTTGGAGCGAACGACCTA
CACCGAACTGAGATACCTACAGCGTGAGCTATGAGAAAGCGCCACGCTTCCCGAAGGGAGAAAGGCGGAC
AGGTATCCGGTAAGCGGCAGGGTCGGAACAGGAGAGCGCACGAGGGAGCTTCCAGGGGGAAACGCCTGGT
ATCTTTATAGTCCTGTCGGGTTTCGCCACCTCTGACTTGAGCGTCGATTTTTGTGATGCTCGTCAGGGGG
GCGGAGCCTATGGAAAAACGCCAGCAACGCGGCCTTTTTACGGTTCCTGGCCTTTTGCTGGCCTTTTGCT
CACATGTTCTTTCCTGCGTTATCCCCTGATTCTGTGGATAACCGTATTACCGCCTTTGAGTGAGCTGATA
CCGCTCGCCGCAGCCGAACGACCGAGCGCAGCGAGTCAGTGAGCGAGGAAGCGGAAGAGCGCCCAATACG
CAAACCGCCTCTCCCCGCGCGTTGGCCGATTCATTAATGCAGCTGGCACGACAGGTTTCCCGACTGGAAA
GCGGGCAGTGAGCGCAACGCAATTAATGTGAGTTAGCTCACTCATTAGGCACCCCAGGCTTTACACTTTA
TGCTTCCGGCTCGTATGTTGTGTGGAATTGTGAGCGGATAACAATTTCACACAGGAAACAGCTATGACCA
TGATTACGCCAAGCTTACCGCATCAGGAAATTGTAAGCGTTAATATTTTGTTAAAATTCGCGTTAAATTT
TTGTTAAATCAGCTCATTTTTTAACCAATAGGCCGAAATCGGCAAAATCCCTTATAAATCAAAAGAATAG
ACCGAGATAGGGT
[37 nt withheld, positions 8064-8100]
AAAGAACGTGGACTCCAACGTCAAAGG
[49 nt withheld, positions 8128-8176]
T
[91 nt withheld, positions 8178-8268]
G
[124 nt withheld, positions 8270-8393]
CCATTCGC
Features (pLannotate 1.2.2; 26 found; start..end, strand, type, name):
      3..257     -  CDS            BRP1 (fragment): BRP1_YEAST - Protein predicted: Swiss-Prot protein existence level 4. From Saccharomyces cerevisiae (strain ATCC 204508 / S288c) (Baker's yeast).
    359..375     -  promoter       ARG4 promoter (fragment): S. cerevisiae ARG4
    480..563     +  CDS            YG007_YEAST: Protein predicted: Swiss-Prot protein existence level 4. From Saccharomyces cerevisiae (strain ATCC 204508 / S288c) (Baker's yeast).
    800..824     +  protein_bind   attB1: mutant version of attB; recombination site for the Gateway® BP reaction BP Clonase™
    831..1526    +  CDS            mScarlet-I: mScarlet-I is a basic (constitutively fluorescent) red fluorescent protein published in 2016, derived from synthetic construct. It is reported to be a rapidly-maturing monomer with moderate acid sensitivity.
   1563..2279    +  CDS            YPet: YPet is a basic (constitutively fluorescent) yellow fluorescent protein published in 2005, derived from Aequorea victoria. It has moderate acid sensitivity.
   2291..2315    -  protein_bind   attB2: mutant version of attB; recombination site for the Gateway® BP reaction BP Clonase™
   2343..2369    +  misc_feature   MCS (fragment): pBluescript multiple cloning site
   2378..2396    -  promoter       T7 promoter: promoter for bacteriophage T7 RNA polymerase
   2397..2540    +  CDS            ADH1 (fragment): ADH1_YEAST - Also known as ADC1. Experimental evidence at protein level: Swiss-Prot protein existence level 1. This isozyme preferentially catalyzes the conversion of primary unbranched alcohols to their corresponding aldehydes. Also shows activity toward secondary alcohols. From Saccharomyces cerevisiae (strain ATCC 204508 / S288c) (Baker's yeast).
   2544..2731    +  terminator     ADH1 terminator: S. cerevisiae ADH1; transcription terminator for the S. cerevisiae alcohol dehydrogenase 1 (ADH1) gene
   2739..2896    +  CDS            lacZα (fragment): LacZα fragment of β-galactosidase; lacZ fragment
   2902..2953    -  misc_feature   bom (fragment): basis of mobility region from pBR322
   2958..3041    +  CDS            RAF1 (fragment): RAF_YEAST - Experimental evidence at transcript level: Swiss-Prot protein existence level 2. Antagonizes transcriptional repression of recombinase FLP by REP1-REP2. May play a role in plasmid partitioning. From Saccharomyces cerevisiae (strain ATCC 204508 / S288c) (Baker's yeast).
   3195..4541    -  rep_origin     2μ ori: yeast 2μ plasmid origin of replication
   4546..4562    -  promoter       tet promoter (fragment): E. coli promoter for tetracycline efflux protein gene
   4652..5455    -  CDS            URA3: orotidine-5'-phosphate decarboxylase, required for uracil biosynthesis; S. cerevisiae URA3; yeast auxotrophic marker, counterselectable with 5-fluoroorotic acid (5-FOA)
   5456..5671    -  promoter       URA3 promoter: S. cerevisiae URA3
   5782..5886    +  promoter       AmpR promoter: bla
   5887..6747    +  CDS            AmpR: β-lactamase; bla; confers resistance to ampicillin, carbenicillin, and related antibiotics
   6918..7506    +  rep_origin     ori: high-copy-number ColE1/pMB1/pBR322/pUC origin of replication
   7689..7781    +  CDS            lacI (fragment): lac repressor; lacI; The lac repressor binds to the lac operator to inhibit transcription in E. coli. This inhibition can be relieved by adding lactose or isopropyl-β-D-thiogalactopyranoside (IPTG).
   7794..7815    +  protein_bind   CAP binding site: CAP binding activates transcription in the presence of cAMP. E. coli catabolite activator protein
   7830..7860    +  promoter       lac promoter: promoter for the E. coli lac operon
   7868..7884    +  protein_bind   lac operator: The lac repressor binds to the lac operator to inhibit transcription in E. coli. This inhibition can be relieved by adding lactose or isopropyl-β-D-thiogalactopyranoside (IPTG). lac repressor encoded by lacI
   7965..8393    -  rep_origin     f1 ori (sequence partly withheld): f1 bacteriophage origin of replication; arrow indicates direction of (+) strand synthesis
