[The description below was written by a language model from this plasmid's Addgene catalogue record and pLannotate feature annotations shown in this document.]
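Description:
ymScarletI-YPET pDRF1-GW is an 8.4 kb yeast expression plasmid built on the pDRF1-GW backbone, an E. coli–Saccharomyces cerevisiae shuttle vector. In bacteria it replicates at high copy from a ColE1/pUC-type origin and is selected with ampicillin through the β-lactamase gene. In yeast it is maintained episomally by the 2μ origin and selected by uracil prototrophy through URA3 under its own promoter, a marker that can also be counterselected with 5-FOA. An f1 origin, lac promoter/operator elements and small lacZα, lacI and bom fragments are also annotated; these are remnants of the cloning vectors from which the backbone was assembled.

The payload is a synthetic tandem fusion of two fluorescent proteins, the red monomer mScarlet-I (ymScarletI in the construct name) followed in the same orientation by the yellow protein YPet. A short gap between the two annotations is consistent with a linker. The fusion lies between attB1 and attB2 Gateway sites, typical of an insert sitting in the backbone's Gateway cassette, although the catalogue lists restriction enzyme cloning with unknown sites. The ADH1 terminator lies downstream of the insert. No yeast promoter driving the fusion is explicitly annotated; the region upstream of attB1 carries only small matches to yeast genomic sequences (BRP1, YG007), so the record does not state the promoter's identity. The stated purpose is a FRET fusion for use in yeast. Covalently joining the two fluorophores holds them in close proximity, so such a construct would typically serve to assess or calibrate energy transfer for this yellow–red pair in living yeast cells.
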