Addgene plasmid #168063: ymScarletI-YPET pDRF1-GW
Purpose: FRET fusion between ymScarletI and YPET for use in yeast
Depositing lab: Bas Teusink. Depositing organization: Vrije Universiteit Amsterdam.
Backbone
  Vector backbone: pDRF1-GW
  Vector type: Yeast Expression
  Selectable markers: URA3
Growth in bacteria
  Bacterial resistance: Ampicillin, 100 μg/mL
  Growth temperature: 37°C
  Growth strain: DH5alpha
  Copy number: High Copy
Gene/Insert
  Gene/Insert name: ymScarletI-YPET
  Species: Synthetic
  Cloning method: Restriction Enzyme; 5′ cloning site Unknown (unknown if destroyed); 3′ cloning site Unknown (unknown if destroyed)
Terms and licenses: Academic/Nonprofit Terms; Industry Terms: Not Available to Industry
How to cite: ymScarletI-YPET pDRF1-GW was a gift from Bas Teusink (Addgene plasmid # 168063 ; http://n2t.net/addgene:168063 ; RRID:Addgene_168063)
